Addgene plasmid #105699: MT2a_S6A
Purpose: Bacterial expression plasmids for production of recombinant metallothionein 2a S6A mutant
Depositing lab: Artur Krężel. Depositing organization: University of Wroclaw. Publication: The connection of alpha- and beta-domains in mammalian metallothionein-2 differentiates Zn(II) binding affinities, affects folding, and determines zinc buffering properties. Singh AK, Pomorski A, Wu S, Peris-Diaz MD, Czepczynska-Krezel H, Krezel A. Metallomics. 2023 Jun 1;15(6):mfad029. doi: 10.1093/mtomcs/mfad029. PubMed 37147085.
Backbone
  Vector backbone: pTyb21
  Backbone manufacturer: NEB
  Vector type: Bacterial Expression
Growth in bacteria
  Bacterial resistance: Ampicillin, 100 μg/mL
  Growth temperature: 37°C
  Growth strain: DH5alpha
  Copy number: High Copy
Gene/Insert
  Gene/Insert name: Metallothionein 2a
  Species: H. sapiens (human)
  Insert size (bp): 183
  Mutation: Serine 6 to Alanine
  Entrez Gene: MT2A (a.k.a. MT-2, MT-II, MT2)
  Tag / fusion protein: Chiting Binding Domanin-Intein (N terminal on backbone)
  Cloning method: Restriction Enzyme; 5′ cloning site SapI (destroyed during cloning); 3′ cloning site PstI (not destroyed)
Terms and licenses: Academic/Nonprofit Terms; Industry Terms: Not Available to Industry
How to cite: MT2a_S6A was a gift from Artur Krężel (Addgene plasmid # 105699 ; http://n2t.net/addgene:105699 ; RRID:Addgene_105699)
