[The description below was written by a language model from this plasmid's Addgene catalogue record and pLannotate feature annotations shown in this document.]
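Description:
MT2a_S6A is a bacterial expression plasmid built on the pTYB21 backbone and designed to produce recombinant human metallothionein 2a carrying a serine 6 to alanine substitution. The 7,130-nt plasmid is maintained in E. coli through a ColE1/pMB1-type origin and selected with ampicillin via the β-lactamase gene. An M13 phage origin is also present. The record lists it as high copy, although the feature table also annotates a rop gene alongside remnants of pBR322-derived sequence (a bom fragment, mbeC and tetracycline-resistance fragments), which appear to be non-functional backbone carry-over.

Expression is driven by a T7 promoter followed by a lac operator and the T7 gene 10 ribosome binding site. A plasmid-borne lacI gene supplies the repressor, so transcription is IPTG-inducible in hosts that provide T7 RNA polymerase. Two upstream rrnB T1 terminators insulate the cassette, and a T7 terminator closes it. The open reading frame encodes the Saccharomyces cerevisiae VMA1 intein with a Bacillus circulans chitin binding domain inserted between its 5' and 3' regions, fused directly upstream of the 183-bp MT2A coding sequence. The insert was cloned between SapI, which was destroyed in the process, and PstI. This arrangement places the intein–CBD tag at the N-terminus of the metallothionein, so the fusion can be captured on chitin resin. Thiol-induced cleavage at the intein's C-terminus then releases the target protein without the affinity tag. A short annotated SET1 fragment lies downstream of the MT2A coding sequence.

According to the record, the plasmid is intended for producing the S6A mutant protein. The associated work concerns Zn(II) binding affinities, folding and zinc buffering in mammalian metallothionein-2.
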