Features (pLannotate 1.2.2; 23 found; start..end, strand, type, name):
      7..111     +  promoter       AmpR promoter: bla
    112..972     +  CDS            AmpR: β-lactamase; bla; confers resistance to ampicillin, carbenicillin, and related antibiotics
   1014..1527    -  rep_origin     M13 ori (sequence partly withheld): M13 bacteriophage origin of replication; arrow indicates direction of (+) strand synthesis
   1638..2226    +  rep_origin     ori: high-copy-number ColE1/pMB1/pBR322/pUC origin of replication
   2403..2493    -  misc_feature   bom (fragment): basis of mobility region from pBR322
   2595..2786    -  CDS            rop: Rop protein, which maintains plasmids at low copy number; rop
   2827..2937    +  CDS            mbeC (fragment): MBEC_ECOLX - Experimental evidence at protein level: Swiss-Prot protein existence level 1. Required for efficient mobilization of ColE1 plasmid and is thus essential to promote the specific transfer of the plasmid during conjugation. Probably functions by inducing DNA bending, helping the MbeA relaxase to melt the DNA around the nic site and cleave the phosphodiester bond. Binds specifically double-stranded DNA (dsDNA) containing the ColE1 oriT but does not recognize the inverted repeat (IR). From Escherichia coli.
   2972..3294    -  CDS            TcR (fragment): tetracycline efflux protein; tet; confers resistance to tetracycline
   3309..3330    -  protein_bind   CAP binding site: CAP binding activates transcription in the presence of cAMP. E. coli catabolite activator protein
   3343..4425    -  CDS            lacI: lac repressor; lacI; The lac repressor binds to the lac operator to inhibit transcription in E. coli. This inhibition can be relieved by adding lactose or isopropyl-β-D-thiogalactopyranoside (IPTG).
   4426..4503    -  promoter       lacI promoter: lacI
   4511..4604    -  CDS            TcR (fragment): tetracycline efflux protein; tet; confers resistance to tetracycline
   4656..4742    +  terminator     rrnB T1 terminator: Escherichia coli rrnB; transcription terminator T1 from the E. coli rrnB gene
   4839..4925    +  terminator     rrnB T1 terminator: Escherichia coli rrnB; transcription terminator T1 from the E. coli rrnB gene
   5060..5078    +  promoter       T7 promoter: promoter for bacteriophage T7 RNA polymerase
   5079..5103    +  protein_bind   lac operator: The lac repressor binds to the lac operator to inhibit transcription in E. coli. This inhibition can be relieved by adding lactose or isopropyl-β-D-thiogalactopyranoside (IPTG). lac repressor encoded by lacI
   5118..5140    +  RBS            RBS: efficient ribosome binding site from bacteriophage T7 gene 10 (Olins and Rangwala, 1989)
   5193..6011    +  CDS            Sce VMA intein 5' region: 5' region of the intein from the yeast Vma1 subunit of the vacuolar ATPase (Chong et al., 1998); Saccharomyces cerevisiae VMA1
   6018..6170    +  CDS            CBD: chitin binding domain from chitinase A1 (Watanabe et al., 1994); Bacillus circulans chiA
   6174..6722    +  CDS            Sce VMA intein 3' region: modified 3' region of the intein from the yeast Vma1 subunit of the vacuolar ATPase (Chong et al., 1998); Saccharomyces cerevisiae VMA1; C-terminal cleavage of this intein can be induced by thiols.
   6723..6905    +  CDS            MT2A: MT2_HUMAN - Also known as CES1, MT2. Experimental evidence at protein level: Swiss-Prot protein existence level 1. Metallothioneins have a high content of cysteine residues that bind various heavy metals; these proteins are transcriptionally regulated by both heavy metals and glucocorticoids. From Homo sapiens (Human).
   6973..7022    +  CDS            SET1 (fragment): solubility-enhancement tag derived from T7 phage gene 10B
   7030..7077    +  terminator     T7 terminator: transcription terminator for bacteriophage T7 RNA polymerase
>Addgene plasmid #105699 | MT2a_S6A | addgene full sequence | sequence record 203317 | Addgene NGS Result
AATGTGCGCGGAACCCCTATTTGTTTATTTTTCTAAATACATTCAAATATGTATCCGCTCATGAGACAAT
AACCCTGATAAATGCTTCAATAATATTGAAAAAGGAAGAGTATGAGTATTCAACATTTCCGTGTCGCCCT
TATTCCCTTTTTTGCGGCATTTTGCCTTCCTGTTTTTGCTCACCCAGAAACGCTGGTGAAAGTAAAAGAT
GCTGAAGATCAGTTGGGTGCACGAGTGGGTTACATCGAACTGGATCTCAACAGCGGTAAGATCCTTGAGA
GTTTTCGCCCCGAAGAACGTTTCCCAATGATGAGCACTTTTAAAGTTCTGCTATGTGGCGCGGTATTATC
CCGTGTTGACGCCGGGCAAGAGCAACTCGGTCGCCGCATACACTATTCTCAGAATGACTTGGTTGAGTAC
TCACCAGTCACAGAAAAGCATCTTACGGATGGCATGACAGTAAGAGAATTATGCAGTGCTGCCATAACCA
TGAGTGATAACACTGCGGCCAACTTACTTCTGACAACGATCGGAGGACCGAAGGAGCTAACCGCTTTTTT
GCACAACATGGGGGATCATGTAACTCGCCTTGATCGTTGGGAACCGGAGCTGAATGAAGCCATACCAAAC
GACGAGCGTGACACCACGATGCCTGTAGCAATGGCAACAACGTTGCGCAAACTATTAACTGGCGAACTAC
TTACTCTAGCTTCCCGGCAACAATTAATAGACTGGATGGAGGCGGATAAAGTTGCAGGACCACTTCTGCG
CTCGGCCCTTCCGGCTGGCTGGTTTATTGCTGATAAATCTGGAGCCGGTGAGCGTGGGTCTCGCGGTATC
ATTGCAGCACTGGGGCCAGATGGTAAGCCCTCCCGTATCGTAGTTATCTACACGACGGGGAGTCAGGCAA
CTATGGATGAACGAAATAGACAGATCGCTGAGATAGGTGCCTCACTGATTAAGCATTGGTAACTGTCAGA
CCAAGTTTACTCATATATACTTTAGATTGATT
[38 nt withheld, positions 1013-1050]
A
[37 nt withheld, positions 1052-1088]
ATTTTGTTAAAATTCGCGTTAAATTTTTGTTAAATCAGCTCATTTTTTAACCAATAGGCCGAAATCGGCA
AAATCCCTTATAAATCAAAAGAATAGCCCGAGATAGGGT
[37 nt withheld, positions 1198-1234]
AAAGAACGTGGACTCCAACGTCAAAGG
[141 nt withheld, positions 1262-1402]
G
[125 nt withheld, positions 1404-1528]
AAAGGATCTAGGTGAAGATCCTTTTTGATAATCTCATGACCAAAATCCCTTAACGTGAGTTTTCGTTCCA
CTGAGCGTCAGACCCCGTAGAAAAGATCAAAGGATCTTCTTGAGATCCTTTTTTTCTGCGCGTAATCTGC
TGCTTGCAAACAAAAAAACCACCGCTACCAGCGGTGGTTTGTTTGCCGGATCAAGAGCTACCAACTCTTT
TTCCGAAGGTAACTGGCTTCAGCAGAGCGCAGATACCAAATACTGTCCTTCTAGTGTAGCCGTAGTTAGG
CCACCACTTCAAGAACTCTGTAGCACCGCCTACATACCTCGCTCTGCTAATCCTGTTACCAGTGGCTGCT
GCCAGTGGCGATAAGTCGTGTCTTACCGGGTTGGACTCAAGACGATAGTTACCGGATAAGGCGCAGCGGT
CGGGCTGAACGGGGGGTTCGTGCACACAGCCCAGCTTGGAGCGAACGACCTACACCGAACTGAGATACCT
ACAGCGTGAGCTATGAGAAAGCGCCACGCTTCCCGAAGGGAGAAAGGCGGACAGGTATCCGGTAAGCGGC
AGGGTCGGAACAGGAGAGCGCACGAGGGAGCTTCCAGGGGGAAACGCCTGGTATCTTTATAGTCCTGTCG
GGTTTCGCCACCTCTGACTTGAGCGTCGATTTTTGTGATGCTCGTCAGGGGGGCGGAGCCTATGGAAAAA
CGCCAGCAACGCGGCCTTTTTACGGTTCCTGGCCTTTTGCTGGCCTTTTGCTCACATGTTCTTTCCTGCG
TTATCCCCTGATTCTGTGGATAACCGTATTACCGCCTTTGAGTGAGCTGATACCGCTCGCCGCAGCCGAA
CGACCGAGCGCAGCGAGTCAGTGAGCGAGGAAGCTATGGTGCACTCTCAGTACAATCTGCTCTGATGCCG
CATAGTTAAGCCAGTATACACTCCGCTATCGCTACGTGACTGGGTCATGGCTGCGCCCCGACACCCGCCA
ACACCCGCTGACGCGCCCTGACGGGCTTGTCTGCTCCCGGCATCCGCTTACAGACAAGCTGTGACCGTCT
CCGGGAGCTGCATGTGTCAGAGGTTTTCACCGTCATCACCGAAACGCGCGAGGCAGCTGCGGTAAAGCTC
ATCAGCGTGGTCGTGCAGCGATTCACAGATGTCTGCCTGTTCATCCGCGTCCAGCTCGTTGAGTTTCTCC
AGAAGCGTTAATGTCTGGCTTCTGATAAAGCGGGCCATGTTAAGGGCGGTTTTTTCCTGTTTGGTCACTG
ATGCCTCCGCGTAAGGGGGATTTCTGTTCATGGGGGTAATGATACCGATGAAACGAGAGAGGATGCTCAC
GATACGGGTTACTGATGATGAACATGCCCGGTTACTGGAACGTTGTGAGGGTAAACAACTGGCGGTATGG
ATGCGGCGGGACCAGAGAAAAATCACTCAGGGTCAATGCCAGCCGAACGCCAGCAAGACGTAGCCCAGCG
CGTCGGCCGCCATGCCGGCGATAATGGCCTGCTTCTCGCCGAAACGTTTGGTGGCGGGACCAGTGACGAA
GGCTTGAGCGAGGGCGTGCAAGATTCCGAATACCGCAAGCGACAGGCCGATCATCGTCGCGCTCCAGCGA
AAGCGGTCCTCGCCGAAAATGACCCAGAGCGCTGCCGGCACCTGTCCTACGAGTTGCATGATAAAGAAGA
CAGTCATAAGTGCGGCGACGATAGTCATGCCCCGCGCCCACCGGAAGGAGCTGACTGGGTTGAAGGCTCT
CAAGGGCATCGGTCGAGATCCCGGTGCCTAATGAGTGAGCTAACTTACATTAATTGCGTTGCGCTCACTG
CCCGCTTTCCAGTCGGGAAACCTGTCGTGCCAGCTGCATTAATGAATCGGCCAACGCGCGGGGAGAGGCG
GTTTGCGTATTGGGCGCCAGGGTGGTTTTTCTTTTCACCAGTGAGACGGGCAACAGCTGATTGCCCTTCA
CCGCCTGGCCCTGAGAGAGTTGCAGCAAGCGGTCCACGCTGGTTTGCCCCAGCAGGCGAAAATCCTGTTT
GATGGTGGTTAACGGCGGGATATAACATGAGCTGTCTTCGGTATCGTCGTATCCCACTACCGAGATGTCC
GCACCAACGCGCAGCCCGGACTCGGTAATGGCGCGCATTGCGCCCAGCGCCATCTGATCGTTGGCAACCA
GCATCGCAGTGGGAACGATGCCCTCATTCAGCATTTGCATGGTTTGTTGAAAACCGGACATGGCACTCCA
GTCGCCTTCCCGTTCCGCTATCGGCTGAATTTGATTGCGAGTGAGATATTTATGCCAGCCAGCCAGACGC
AGACGCGCCGAGACAGAACTTAATGGGCCCGCTAACAGCGCGATTTGCTGGTGACCCAATGCGACCAGAT
GCTCCACGCCCAGTCGCGTACCGTCTTCATGGGAGAAAATAATACTGTTGATGGGTGTCTGGTCAGAGAC
ATCAAGAAATAACGCCGGAACATTAGTGCAGGCAGCTTCCACAGCAATGGCATCCTGGTCATCCAGCGGA
TAGTTAATGATCAGCCCACTGACGCGTTGCGCGAGAAGATTGTGCACCGCCGCTTTACAGGCTTCGACGC
CGCTTCGTTCTACCATCGACACCACCACGCTGGCACCCAGTTGATCGGCGCGAGATTTAATCGCCGCGAC
AATTTGCGACGGCGCGTGCAGGGCCAGACTGGAGGTGGCAACGCCAATCAGCAACGACTGTTTGCCCGCC
AGTTGTTGTGCCACGCGGTTGGGAATGTAATTCAGCTCCGCCATCGCCGCTTCCACTTTTTCCCGCGTTT
TCGCAGAAACGTGGCTGGCCTGGTTCACCACGCGGGAAACGGTCTGATAAGAGACACCGGCATACTCTGC
GACATCGTATAACGTTACTGGTTTCACATTCACCACCCTGAATTGACTCTCTTCCGGGCGCTATCATGCC
ATACCGCGAAAGGTTTTGCGCCATTCGATGGTGTCCGGGATCTCGACGCTCTCCCTTATGCGACTCCTGC
ATTAGGAAGCAGCCCAGTAGTAGGTTGAGGCCGTTGAGCACCGCCGCCGCAAGGAATGGTGCATGCCGGC
ATGCCGCCCTTTCGTCTTCAAGAATTAATTCCCAATTCCCCAGGCATCAAATAAAACGAAAGGCTCAGTC
GAAAGACTGGGCCTTTCGTTTTATCTGTTGTTTGTCGGTGAACGCTCTCCTGAGTAGGACAAATCCGCCG
GGAGCGGATTTGAACGTTGCGAAGCAACGGCCCGGAGGGTGGCGGGCAGGACGCCCGCCATAAACTGCCA
GGAATTAATTCCCCAGGCATCAAATAAAACGAAAGGCTCAGTCGAAAGACTGGGCCTTTCGTTTTATCTG
TTGTTTGTCGGTGAACGCTCTCCTGAGTAGGACAAATCCGCCGGGAGCGGATTTGAACGTTGCGAAGCAA
CGGCCCGGAGGGTGGCGGGCAGGACGCCCGCCATAAACTGCCAGGAATTGGGGATCGGAATTAATTCCCG
GTTTAAACCGGGGATCTCGATCCCGCGAAATTAATACGACTCACTATAGGGGAATTGTGAGCGGATAACA
ATTCCCCTCTAGAAATAATTTTGTTTAACTTTAAGAAGGAGATATACTTATGAAAATCGAAGAAGGTAAA
CTGGTAATCGGTTCCCTGGAGGGTTGCTTTGCCAAGGGTACCAATGTTTTAATGGCGGATGGGTCTATTG
AATGTATTGAAAACATTGAGGTTGGTAATAAGGTCATGGGTAAAGATGGCAGACCTCGTGAGGTAATTAA
ATTGCCCAGAGGAAGAGAAACTATGTACAGCGTCGTGCAGAAAAGTCAGCACAGAGCCCACAAAAGTGAC
TCAAGTCGTGAAGTGCCAGAATTACTCAAGTTTACGTGTAATGCGACCCATGAGTTGGTTGTTAGAACAC
CTCGTAGTGTCCGCCGTTTGTCTCGTACCATTAAGGGTGTCGAATATTTTGAAGTTATTACTTTTGAGAT
GGGCCAAAAGAAAGCCCCCGACGGTAGAATTGTTGAGCTTGTCAAGGAAGTTTCAAAGAGCTACCCAATA
TCTGAGGGGCCTGAGAGAGCCAACGAATTAGTAGAATCCTATAGAAAGGCTTCAAATAAAGCTTATTTTG
AGTGGACTATTGAGGCCAGAGATCTTTCTCTGTTGGGTTCCCATGTTCGTAAAGCTACCTACCAGACTTA
CGCTCCAATTCTTTATGAGAATGACCACTTTTTCGACTACATGCAAAAAAGTAAGTTTCATCTCACCATT
GAAGGTCCAAAAGTACTTGCTTATTTACTTGGTTTATGGATTGGTGATGGATTGTCTGACAGGGCAACTT
TTTCGGTTGATTCCAGAGATACTTCTTTGATGGAACGTGTTACTGAATATGCTGAAAAGTTGAATTTGTG
CGCCGAGTATAAGGACAGAAAAGAACCACAAGTTGCCAAAACTGTTAATTTGTACTCTAAAGTTGTCAGA
GGTGCTAGCACAAATCCTGGTGTATCCGCTTGGCAGGTCAACACAGCTTATACTGCGGGACAATTGGTCA
CATATAACGGCAAGACGTATAAATGTTTGCAGCCCCACACCTCCTTGGCAGGATGGGAACCATCCAACGT
TCCTGCCTTGTGGCAGCTTCAAGGTGGCCACGGTGGTATTCGCAATAATCTTAATACTGAGAATCCATTA
TGGGACGCTATTGTTGGCTTAGGATTCTTGAAGGACGGTGTCAAAAATATTCCTTCTTTCTTGTCTACGG
ACAATATCGGTACTCGTGAAACATTTCTTGCTGGTCTAATTGATTCTGATGGCTATGTTACTGATGAGCA
TGGTATTAAAGCAACAATAAAGACAATTCATACTTCTGTCAGAGATGGTTTGGTTTCCCTTGCTCGTTCT
TTAGGCTTAGTAGTCTCGGTTAACGCAGAACCTGCTAAGGTTGACATGAATGTCACCAAACATAAAATTA
GTTATGCTATTTATATGTCTGGTGGAGATGTTTTGCTTAACGTTCTTTCGAAGTGTGCCGGCTCTAAAAA
ATTCAGGCCTGCTCCCGCCGCTGCTTTTGCACGTGAGTGCCGCGGATTTTATTTCGAGTTACAAGAATTG
AAGGAAGACGATTATTATGGGATTACTTTATCTGATGATTCTGATCATCAGTTTTTGCTTGGATCTCAGG
TTGTTGTACAGAACATGGATCCGAACTGCGCCTGTGCGGCGGGTGATTCTTGCACGTGTGCGGGCAGCTG
CAAATGCAAAGAATGCAAATGCACCAGCTGCAAAAAAAGCTGCTGCAGCTGCTGTCCGGTGGGCTGTGCG
AAATGCGCGCAAGGCTGCATTTGCAAAGGCGCGAGCGATAAATGCAGCTGCTGCGCGTAACTGCAGACCA
CCATCGTCGACGGATCCGAATTCCCTGCAGGTAATTAAATAACTAGTTGATCCGGCTGCTAACAAAGCCC
GAAAGGAAGCTGAGTTGGCTGCTGCCACCGCTGAGCAATAACTAGCATAACCCCTTGGGGCCTCTAAACG
GGTCTTGAGGGGTTTTTTGCTGAAAGGAGGAACTATATCCGGATAACTACGTCAGGTGGCACTTTTCGGG
GA
